>Addgene plasmid #198924 | pGL0_9 [pUB110 ORI] | addgene full sequence | sequence record 393056 | Addgene NGS Result
TAGCGTGCGAACAGCACGCTATTGTTGTATCATTACTCGCATCCATTCTCAGGCTGTCTCGTCTCGTCTC
CGAGGTCTCAGGAGCTAAAATAAGCGATTTAAAGCGTGATGTGAGTTTAATCTATGAAAGCACTAAGGAA
TTCCTTAAGGAACGTACAGACGGCTTAAAAGCCTTTAAAAACGTTTTTAAGGGGTTTGTAGACAAGGTAA
AGGATAAAACAGCACAATTCCAAGAAAAACACGATTTAGAACCTAAAAAGAACGAATTTGAACTAACTCA
TAACCGAGAGGTAAAAAAAGAACGAAGTCGAGATCAGGGAATGAGTTTATAAAATAAAAAAAGCACCTGA
AAAGGTGTCTTTTTTTGATGGTTTTGAACTTGTTCTTTCTTATCTTGATACATATAGAAATAACGTCATT
TTTATTTTAGTTGCTGAAAGGTGCGTTGAAGTGTTGGTATGTATGTGTTTTAAAGTATTGAAAACCCTTA
AAATTGGTTGCACAGAAAAACCCCATCTGTTAAAGTTATAAGTGACTAAACAAATAACTAAATAGATGGG
GGTTTCTTTTAATATTATGTGTCCTAATAGTAGCATTTATTCAGATGAAAAATCAAGGGTTTTAGTGGAC
AAGACAAAAAGTGGAAAAGTTAGACCATGGAGAGAAAAGAAAATCGCTAATGTTGATTACTTTGAACTTC
TGCATATTCTTGAATTTAAAAAGGCTGAAAGAGTAAAAGATTGTGCTGAAATATTAGAGTATAAACAAAA
TCGTGAAACAGGCGAAAGAAAGTTGTATCGAGTGTGGTTTTGTAAATCCAGGCTTTGTCCAATGTGCAAC
TGGAGGAGAGCAATGAAACATGGCATTCAGTCACAAAAGGTTGTTGCTGAAGTTATTAAACAAAAGCCAA
CAGTTCGTTGGTTGTTTCTCACATTAACAGTTAAAAATGTTTATGATGGCGAAGAATTAAATAAGAGTTT
GTCAGATATGGCTCAAGGATTTCGCCGAATGATGCAATATAAAAAAATTAATAAAAATCTTGTTGGTTTT
ATGCGTGCAACGGAAGTGACAATAAATAATAAAGATAATTCTTATAATCAGCACATGCATGTATTGGTAT
GTGTGGAACCAACTTATTTTAAGAATACAGAAAACTACGTGAATCAAAAACAATGGATTCAATTTTGGAA
AAAGGCAATGAAATTAGACTATGATCCAAATGTAAAAGTTCAAATGATTCGACCGAAAAATAAATATAAA
TCGGATATACAATCGGCAATTGACGAAACTGCAAAATATCCTGTAAAGGATACGGATTTTATGACCGATG
ATGAAGAAAAGAATTTGAAACGTTTGTCTGATTTGGAGGAAGGTTTACACCGTAAAAGGTTAATCTCCTA
TGGTGGTTTGTTAAAAGAAATACATAAAAAATTAAACCTTGATGACACAGAAGAAGGCGATTTGATTCAT
ACAGATGATGACGAAAAAGCCGATGAAGATGGATTTTCTATTATTGCAATGTGGAATTGGGAACGGAAAA
ATTATTTTATTAAAGAGTAGTTCAACAAACGGGCCAGTTTGTTGAAGATTAGATGCTATAATTGCGCTTG
AGACCACCCCAGGATACATAGATTACCACAACTCCGAGCCCTTCCACCTAGCGTGCTAACCACGCACGCT
ATTGTTGTATCCCATATAATGCAATCGTAGTCTACCTGACTGTACTTAGAAATGTGGCTTCGCCTTTGCC
CACGCACCTGATCGCTCCTCGTTTGCTTTTAAGGACCGGACGAACCACAGAGCATTAGAAGGCTAGGTGG
AGGCTCAGTGATGATAAGTCTGCGATGGTGGATGCATGTGTCATGGTCATAGCTGTTTCCTGTGTGAAAT
TGTTATCCGCTCAGAGGGCACAATCCTATTCCGCGCTATCCGACAATCTCCAAGACATTAGGTGGAGTTC
AGTTCGGCGTATGGCATATGTCGCTGGAAAGAACATGTGAGCAAAAGGCCAGCAAAAGGCCAGGAACCGT
AAAAAGGCCGCGTTGCTGGCGTTTTTCCATAGGCTCCGCCCCCCTGACGAGCATCACAAAAATCGACGCT
CAAGTCAGAGGTGGCGAAACCCGACAGGACTATAAAGATACCAGGCGTTTCCCCCTGGAAGCTCCCTCGT
GCGCTCTCCTGTTCCGACCCTGCCGCTTACCGGATACCTGTCCGCCTTTCTCCCTTCGGGAAGCGTGGCG
CTTTCTCATAGCTCACGCTGTAGGTATCTCAGTTCGGTGTAGGTCGTTCGCTCCAAGCTGGGCTGTGTGC
ACGAACCCCCCGTTCAGCCCGACCGCTGCGCCTTATCCGGTAACTATCGTCTTGAGTCCAACCCGGTAAG
ACACGACTTATCGCCACTGGCAGCAGCCACTGGTAACAGGATTAGCAGAGCGAGGTATGTAGGCGGTGCT
ACAGAGTTCTTGAAGTGGTGGCCTAACTACGGCTACACTAGAAGAACAGTATTTGGTATCTGCGCTCTGC
TGAAGCCAGTTACCTTCGGAAAAAGAGTTGGTAGCTCTTGATCCGGCAAACAAACCACCGCTGGTAGCGG
TGGTTTTTTTGTTTGCAAGCAGCAGATTACGCGCAGAAAAAAAGGATCTCAAGAAGATCCTTTGATCTTT
TCTACGGGGTCTGACGCTCTATTCAACAAAGCCGCCGTCCCGTCAAGTCAGCGTAAATGGGTAGGGGGCT
TCAAATCGTCCCCCCATACGATATAAGTTGTTACTAGTGCTTGGATTCTCACCAATAAAAAACGCCCGGC
GGCAACCGAGCGTTCTGAACAAATCCAGATGGAGTTCTGAGGTCATTACTGGATCTATCAACAGGAGTCC
AAGCGAGCTCGATATCAAATTACGCCCCGCCCTGCCACTCATCGCAGTACTGTTGTAATTCATTAAGCAT
TCTGCCGACATGGAAGCCATCACAAACGGCATGATGAACCTGAATCGCCAGCGGCATCAGCACCTTGTCG
CCTTGCGTATAATATTTGCCCATGGTGAAAACGGGGGCGAAGAAGTTGTCCATATTGGCCACGTTTAAAT
CAAAACTGGTGAAACTCACCCAGGGATTGGCTGAGACGAAAAACATATTCTCAATAAACCCTTTAGGGAA
ATAGGCCAGGTTTTCACCGTAACACGCCACATCTTGCGAATATATGTGTAGAAACTGCCGGAAATCGTCG
TGGTATTCACTCCAGAGCGATGAAAACGTTTCAGTTTGCTCATGGAAAACGGTGTAACAAGGGTGAACAC
TATCCCATATCACCAGCTCACCGTCTTTCATTGCCATACGAAATTCCGGATGAGCATTCATCAGGCGGGC
AAGAATGTGAATAAAGGCCGGATAAAACTTGTGCTTATTTTTCTTTACGGTCTTTAAAAAGGCCGTAATA
TCCAGCTGAACGGTCTGGTTATAGGTACATTGAGCAACTGACTGAAATGCCTCAAAATGTTCTTTACGAT
GCCATTGGGATATATCAACGGTGGTATATCCAGTGATTTTTTTCTCCATTTTAGCTTCCTTAGCTCCTGA
AAATCTCGATAACTCAAAAAATACGCCCGGTAGTGATCTTATTTCATTATGGTGAAAGTTGGAACCTCTT
ACGTGCCGATCAACGTCTCATTGATACCTGAAACAAAACCCATCGTACGGCCAAGGAAGTCTCCAATAAC
TGTGATCCACCACAAGCGCCAGGGTTTTCCCAGTCACGACGTTGTAAAACGACGGCCAGTCATGCATAAT
CCGCACGCATCTGGAATAAGGAAGTGCCATTCCGCCTGACCT
Features (pLannotate 1.2.2; 7 found; start..end, strand, type, name):
     84..329     +  CDS            pre (fragment): PRE2_STAAM - Also known as mob. Protein inferred from homology: Swiss-Prot protein existence level 3. The interaction of the RSA site and the PRE protein may not only serves a function in plasmid maintenance, but may also contributes to the distribution of small antibiotic resistance plasmids among Gram- positive bacteria. From Staphylococcus aureus (strain Mu50 / ATCC 700699).
    556..1560    +  CDS            repB: RepB replication protein; repB; from Enterococcus faecalis plasmid pAMα1 AAN03827.1 22652809.0
   2054..2642    -  rep_origin     ori: high-copy-number ColE1/pMB1/pBR322/pUC origin of replication
   2775..2869    -  terminator     lambda t0 terminator: transcription terminator from phage lambda
   2893..3549    -  CDS            cat: CAT_ECOLX - Experimental evidence at protein level: Swiss-Prot protein existence level 1. This enzyme is an effector of chloramphenicol resistance in bacteria. From Escherichia coli. This protein is used as a marker in many commonly used cloning vectors, such as pACYC184.
   3550..3652    -  promoter       cat promoter: promoter of the E. coli cat gene encoding chloramphenicol acetyltransferase
   3727..3770    -  CDS            lacZα (fragment): LacZα fragment of β-galactosidase; lacZ fragment
