[The description below was written by a language model from this plasmid's Addgene catalogue record and pLannotate feature annotations shown in this document.]
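Description:
pGL0_9 [pUB110 ORI] is a Level 0 part plasmid for modular synthetic-biology assembly, built on the pGLDV_17 backbone and stored in E. coli. The 3,822 nt sequence record shows a compact housekeeping region: a high-copy ColE1/pMB1/pUC-type origin for replication in E. coli, and a chloramphenicol acetyltransferase (cat) gene driven by its native cat promoter and followed by the phage lambda t0 terminator, which provides chloramphenicol selection. A short residual lacZα fragment is also annotated. It is probably left over from a screening cassette in the parental vector, although the record does not explain it and lists the cloning method as unknown.

The payload is the replication region of pUB110, a small plasmid from Staphylococcus aureus. The annotation places two coding features within this insert. One is a full-length replication initiator, identified by homology as RepB (the match is to an Enterococcus faecalis pAMα1 protein). The other is a fragment of the pre/mob gene, whose product is associated with plasmid recombination and mobilisation among Gram-positive bacteria. No separate origin feature for pUB110 was called by the annotation tool, so the exact position of the origin sequence itself is not stated.

As a Level 0 part, the construct serves as a storage vector from which the pUB110 origin can be combined with other parts into higher-level plasmids. The associated publication describes a framework for high-throughput identification of functional origins of replication in non-model bacteria, which suggests this part is one member of a library of candidate origins. A portion of the plasmid derives from an earlier published toolkit.
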