Addgene plasmid #198924: pGL0_9 [pUB110 ORI]
Purpose: Level 0 part
Depositing lab: Charlie Gilbert & Nili Ostrov & Cultivarium Tools. Depositing organization: Cultivarium, Convergent Research. Publication: A scalable framework for high-throughput identification of functional origins of replication in non-model bacteria. Gilbert C, Brumwell SL, Crits-Christoph A, Kang SC, Martin-Moldes Z, Alsharif W, Esmurria A, Nguyen M-A, Lee HH, Ostrov N. bioRxiv 2023.05.19.541510 10.1101/2023.05.19.541510.
Backbone
  Vector backbone: pGLDV_17
  Vector type: Synthetic Biology
Growth in bacteria
  Bacterial resistance: Chloramphenicol, 25 μg/mL
  Growth temperature: 37°C
  Growth strain: E. coli Zymo 10B
  Copy number: High Copy
Gene/Insert
  Gene/Insert name: pUB110 ORI
  Species: Staphylococcus aureus
  Cloning method: Unknown
Resource information
  A portion of this plasmid was derived from a plasmid made by: Tom Ellis (Reeve et al. 2016 https://doi.org/10.1021/acssynbio.5b00298)
Terms and licenses: Academic/Nonprofit Terms; Industry Terms: Not Available to Industry
How to cite: pGL0_9 [pUB110 ORI] was a gift from Charlie Gilbert & Nili Ostrov & Cultivarium Tools (Addgene plasmid # 198924 ; http://n2t.net/addgene:198924 ; RRID:Addgene_198924)
